>Addgene plasmid #144079 | TFORF1129 | addgene full sequence | sequence record 396171 | Addgene NGS Result
TTAATGTAGTCTTATGCAATACTCTTGTAGTCTTGCAACATGGTAACGATGAGTTAGCAACATGCCTTAC
AAGGAGAGAAAAAGCACCGTGCATGCCGATTGGTGGAAGTAAGGTGGTACGATCGTGCCTTATTAGGAAG
GCAACAGACGGGTCTGACATGGATTGGACGAACCACTGAATTGCCGCATTGCAGAGATATTGTATTTAAG
TGCCTAGCTCGATACATAAACGGGTCTCTCTGGTTAGACCAGATCTGAGCCTGGGAGCTCTCTGGCTAAC
TAGGGAACCCACTGCTTAAGCCTCAATAAAGCTTGCCTTGAGTGCTTCAAGTAGTGTGTGCCCGTCTGTT
GTGTGACTCTGGTAACTAGAGATCCCTCAGACCCTTTTAGTCAGTGTGGAAAATCTCTAGCAGTGGCGCC
CGAACAGGGACTTGAAAGCGAAAGGGAAACCAGAGGAGCTCTCTCGACGCAGGACTCGGCTTGCTGAAGC
GCGCACGGCAAGAGGCGAGGGGCGGCGACTGGTGAGTACGCCAAAAATTTTGACTAGCGGAGGCTAGAAG
GAGAGAGATGGGTGCGAGAGCGTCAGTATTAAGCGGGGGAGAATTAGATCGCGATGGGAAAAAATTCGGT
TAAGGCCAGGGGGAAAGAAAAAATATAAATTAAAACATATAGTATGGGCAAGCAGGGAGCTAGAACGATT
CGCAGTTAATCCTGGCCTGTTAGAAACATCAGAAGGCTGTAGACAAATACTGGGACAGCTACAACCATCC
CTTCAGACAGGATCAGAAGAACTTAGATCATTATATAATACAGTAGCAACCCTCTATTGTGTGCATCAAA
GGATAGAGATAAAAGACACCAAGGAAGCTTTAGACAAGATAGAGGAAGAGCAAAACAAAAGTAAGACCAC
CGCACAGCAAGCGGCCGCTGATCTTCAGACCTGGAGGAGGAGATATGAGGGACAATTGGAGAAGTGAATT
ATATAAATATAAAGTAGTAAAAATTGAACCATTAGGAGTAGCACCCACCAAGGCAAAGAGAAGAGTGGTG
CAGAGAGAAAAAAGAGCAGTGGGAATAGGAGCTTTGTTCCTTGGGTTCTTGGGAGCAGCAGGAAGCACTA
TGGGCGCAGCGTCAATGACGCTGACGGTACAGGCCAGACAATTATTGTCTGGTATAGTGCAGCAGCAGAA
CAATTTGCTGAGGGCTATTGAGGCGCAACAGCATCTGTTGCAACTCACAGTCTGGGGCATCAAGCAGCTC
CAGGCAAGAATCCTGGCTGTGGAAAGATACCTAAAGGATCAACAGCTCCTGGGGATTTGGGGTTGCTCTG
GAAAACTCATTTGCACCACTGCTGTGCCTTGGAATGCTAGTTGGAGTAATAAATCTCTGGAACAGATTTG
GAATCACACGACCTGGATGGAGTGGGACAGAGAAATTAACAATTACACAAGCTTAATACACTCCTTAATT
GAAGAATCGCAAAACCAGCAAGAAAAGAATGAACAAGAATTATTGGAATTAGATAAATGGGCAAGTTTGT
GGAATTGGTTTAACATAACAAATTGGCTGTGGTATATAAAATTATTCATAATGATAGTAGGAGGCTTGGT
AGGTTTAAGAATAGTTTTTGCTGTACTTTCTATAGTGAATAGAGTTAGGCAGGGATATTCACCATTATCG
TTTCAGACCCACCTCCCAACCCCGAGGGGACCCATGCATTGCATCTCAATTAGTCAGCAACCAGGTGTGG
AAAGTCCCCAGGCTCCCCAGCAGGCAGAAGTATGCAAAGCATGCGTCTCAATTAGTCAGCAACCATAGTC
CCGCCCCTAACTCCGCCCATCCCGCCCCTAACTCCGCCCAGTTCCGCCCATTCTCCGCCCCATGGCTGAC
TAATTTTTTTTATTTATGCAGAGGCCGAGGCCGCCTCGGCCTCTGAGCTATTCCAGAAGTAGTGAGGAGG
CTTTTTTGGAGGCCTAGGCTTTTGCAAAAAGCTTTCTAGAGGTACCACCGGAGCTTACCATGACCGAGTA
CAAGCCCACGGTGCGCCTCGCCACCCGCGACGACGTCCCCAGGGCCGTACGCACCCTCGCCGCCGCGTTC
GCCGACTACCCCGCCACGCGCCACACCGTCGATCCGGACCGCCACATCGAGCGGGTCACCGAGCTGCAAG
AACTCTTCCTCACGCGCGTCGGGCTCGACATCGGCAAGGTGTGGGTCGCGGACGACGGCGCCGCCGTGGC
GGTCTGGACCACGCCGGAGAGCGTCGAAGCGGGGGCGGTGTTCGCCGAGATCGGCCCGCGCATGGCCGAG
TTGAGCGGTTCCCGGCTGGCCGCGCAGCAACAGATGGAAGGCCTCCTGGCGCCGCACCGGCCCAAGGAGC
CCGCGTGGTTCCTGGCCACCGTCGGCGTCTCGCCCGACCACCAGGGCAAGGGTCTGGGCAGCGCCGTCGT
GCTCCCCGGAGTGGAGGCGGCCGAGCGCGCCGGGGTGCCCGCCTTCCTGGAGACCTCCGCGCCCCGCAAC
CTCCCCTTCTACGAGCGGCTCGGCTTCACCGTCACCGCCGACGTCGAGGTGCCCGAAGGACCGCGCACCT
GGTGCATGACCCGCAAGCCCGGTGCCAGTTAACGAATTCTAGATCTTGAGACAAATGGCAGTATTCATCC
ACAATTTTAAAAGAAAAGGGGGGATTGGGGGGTACAGTGCAGGGGAAAGAATAGTAGACATAATAGCAAC
AGACATACAAACTAAAGAATTACAAAAACAAATTACAAAAATTCAAAATTTTCGGGTTTATTACAGGGAC
AGCAGAGATCCACTTTGGCGCCGGCTCGAGGCCTGCAGGTGCAAAGATGGATAAAGTTTTAAACAGAGAG
GAATCTTTGCAGCTAATGGACCTTCTAGGTCTTGAAAGGAGTGGGAATTGGCTCCGGTGCCCGTCAGTGG
GCAGAGCGCACATCGCCCACAGTCCCCGAGAAGTTGGGGGGAGGGGTCGGCAATTGAACCGGTGCCTAGA
GAAGGTGGCGCGGGGTAAACTGGGAAAGTGATGTCGTGTACTGGCTCCGCCTTTTTCCCGAGGGTGGGGG
AGAACCGTATATAAGTGCAGTAGTCGCCGTGAACGTTCTTTTTCGCAACGGGTTTGCCGCCAGAACACAG
GTAAGTGCCGTGTGTGGTTCCCGCGGGCCTGGCCTCTTTACGGGTTATGGCCCTTGCGTGCCTTGAATTA
CTTCCACCTGGCTGCAGTACGTGATTCTTGATCCCGAGCTTCGGGTTGGAAGTGGGTGGGAGAGTTCGAG
GCCTTGCGCTTAAGGAGCCCCTTCGCCTCGTGCTTGAGTTGAGGCCTGGCCTGGGCGCTGGGGCCGCCGC
GTGCGAATCTGGTGGCACCTTCGCGCCTGTCTCGCTGCTTTCGATAAGTCTCTAGCCATTTAAAATTTTT
GATGACCTGCTGCGACGCTTTTTTTCTGGCAAGATAGTCTTGTAAATGCGGGCCAAGATCTGCACACTGG
TATTTCGGTTTTTGGGGCCGCGGGCGGCGACGGGGCCCGTGCGTCCCAGCGCACATGTTCGGCGAGGCGG
GGCCTGCGAGCGCGGCCACCGAGAATCGGACGGGGGTAGTCTCAAGCTGGCCGGCCTGCTCTGGTGCCTG
GCCTCGCGCCGCCGTGTATCGCCCCGCCCTGGGCGGCAAGGCTGGCCCGGTCGGCACCAGTTGCGTGAGC
GGAAAGATGGCCGCTTCCCGGCCCTGCTGCAGGGAGCTCAAAATGGAGGACGCGGCGCTCGGGAGAGCGG
GCGGGTGAGTCACCCACACAAAGGAAAAGGGCCTTTCCGTCCTCAGCCGTCGCTTCATGTGACTCCACGG
AGTACCGGGCGCCGTCCAGGCACCTCGATTAGTTCTCGAGCTTTTGGAGTACGTCGTCTTTAGGTTGGGG
GGAGGGGTTTTATGCGATGGAGTTTCCCCACACTGAGTGGGTGGAGACTGAAGTTAGGCCAGCTTGGCAC
TTGATGTAATTCTCCTTGGAATTTGCCCTTTTTGAGTTTGGATCTTGGTTCATTCTCAAGCCTCAGACAG
TGGTTCAAAGTTTTTTTCTTCCATTTCAGGTGTCGTGAGGCTAGCACCGCCACCATGATGAAGGAGGTCT
TGTCAACAGGGCAAGGCAATAGAGAAGTGATCCACACAGGGACATTGCAAAGACATCAAAGTTATCACAT
TGGAGACTTTTGCTTCCAGGAAATTGAGAAAGAAATTCATAACATTGAGTTTCAGTGTCAAGAAGATGAA
AGAAATGGCCATGAAGCACCCACGACAAAAATAAAAAAGTTGACTGGTAGCACAGACCAACATGATCACA
GGCATGCTGGAAACAAGCCTATTAAAGATCAGCTTGGATCAAGCTTTTATTCACATCTGCCTGAACTCCA
CATATTTCAGATCAAAGGTGAAATTGCTAATCAACTTGAGAAGTCTACCAGTGATGCTTCCTCAGTTTCA
ACATCCCAAAGAATTTCCTGTAGGCCCCAAATCCATATTTCTAATAACTATGGGAATAATCCCCTGAATT
CTTCATTACTCCCACAAAAACAGGAAGTACACATGAGAGAAAAATCTTTCCCATGTAATGAGAGTGGCAA
AGCCTTTAATTGTAGCTCACTCTTAAGGAAACACCAGATACCCCATTTAGGAGACAAACAATATAAATGT
GATGTATGTGGCAAGCTCTTTAATCACAAGCAATACCTTGCATGCCATCGTAGATGTCACACTGGAGAGA
AACCTTACAAGTGTAAAGAGTGTGGAAAGTCCTTCAGTTACAAGTCATCCCTTACATGCCATCATAGACT
TCATACTGGAGTAAAACCTTACAAGTGTAATGAGTGTGGCAAGGTCTTTCGTCAAAATTCAGCCCTTGTA
ATTCATAAGGCAATTCATACTGGAGAGAAACCTTACAAGTGTAATGAATGTGGCAAGGCTTTTAATCAAC
AATCACACCTTTCACGCCATCAAAGACTTCATACTGGAGTGAAACCTTACAAATGTAAGATTTGTGAGAA
GGCTTTTGCGTGTCATTCCTATCTGGCAAACCATACTAGAATTCATAGTGGAGAGAAAACATACAAGTGT
AATGAGTGTGGTAAGGCTTTTAATCATCAATCAAGCCTTGCACGTCATCATATACTTCATACTGGAGAGA
AACCTTACAAATGTGAAGAATGTGACAAAGTTTTCAGTCAGAAATCAACCCTTGAGAGACATAAGAGAAT
TCATACTGGAGAGAAACCATACAAATGTAAGGTTTGTGATACAGCTTTCACGTGTAATTCACAGCTGGCA
CGACATAGAAGAATTCACACTGGAGAGAAAACTTACAAGTGTAATGAGTGTCGCAAGACCTTCAGCCGCA
GGTCATCCCTTCTATGCCATCGTAGACTTCATAGTGGTGAAAAACCTTACAAGTGTAATCAGTGTGGCAA
TACCTTCCGTCACCGGGCATCCCTTGTATACCATCGTAGACTTCACACTCTAGAGAAATCTTACAAATGT
ACGGTTTGTAACAAGGTTTTCATGCGTAATTCAGTCCTGGCTGTACATACTAGAATTCACACTGCAAAGA
AACCTTACAAGTGTAATGAATGTGGGAAAGCTTTTAATCAACAATCACATCTTTCACGTCATCGTAGACT
TCATACTGGAGAGAAACCTTACAAATGTGAAGCATGTGACAAAGTTTTTGGTCAGAAATCAGCTCTTGAG
TCACATAAGAGAATTCATACTGGAGAGAAACCATACAGATGTCAGGTTTGTGACACAGCTTTCACGTGGA
ATTCACAGCTGGCACGACATACAAGAATTCACACTGGAGAAAAAACTTACAAGTGTAATGAGTGTGGGAA
GACCTTCAGTTACAAGTCATCACTTGTATGGCATCGTAGACTTCATGGTGGAGAGAAATCTTACAAATGT
AAGGTTTGTGACAAGGCTTTCGTGTGTCGTTCCTATGTGGCAAAACATACTAGAATTCACAGTGGAATGA
AACCTTACAAGTGTAATGAGTGCAGCAAGACCTTCAGTAACAGGTCATCCCTTGTATGCCATCGTAGAAT
TCATAGTGGTGAGAAACCTTACAAGTGTAGTGAGTGCAGCAAGACGTTCAGTCAGAAGGCAACCCTTCTA
TGCCATCGTAGACTTCATAGTGGTGAGAAACCTTACAAGTGTAACGACTGTGGCAATACCTTCCGTCACT
GGTCATCCCTTGTATACCATCGTAGACTTCATACTGGAGAGAAATCTTACAAATGTACGGTTTGTGACAA
GGCTTTCGTGCGTAATTCATACCTGGCAAGACATATTAGAATTCACACTGCAGAGAAACCTTACAAGTGT
AATGAATGTGGAAAGGCTTTTAATGAACAATCACACCTTTCACGTCATCATAGAATTCATACTGGAGAGA
AACCTTACAAATGTGAAGCATGTGACAAAGTTTTCAGTCGCAAATCACACCTTAAAAGACATAGGATAAT
TCATACTGGAGAGAAACCTTACAAGTGTAATGAGTGTGGCAAAGCCTTTAGTGACCGGTCAACACTTATT
CACCATCAGGCAATTCATGGTATAGGGAAATTTGATTAGTAATGAACTAGTCCGTAACTTGAAAGTATTT
CGATTTCTTGGCTTTATATATCTTGTGGAAAGGACGAACACAAGAACTAAAGGGTAGGAAGACGCGTTAA
GTCGACAATCAACCTCTGGATTACAAAATTTGTGAAAGATTGACTGGTATTCTTAACTATGTTGCTCCTT
TTACGCTATGTGGATACGCTGCTTTAATGCCTTTGTATCATGCTATTGCTTCCCGTATGGCTTTCATTTT
CTCCTCCTTGTATAAATCCTGGTTGCTGTCTCTTTATGAGGAGTTGTGGCCCGTTGTCAGGCAACGTGGC
GTGGTGTGCACTGTGTTTGCTGACGCAACCCCCACTGGTTGGGGCATTGCCACCACCTGTCAGCTCCTTT
CCGGGACTTTCGCTTTCCCCCTCCCTATTGCCACGGCGGAACTCATCGCCGCCTGCCTTGCCCGCTGCTG
GACAGGGGCTCGGCTGTTGGGCACTGACAATTCCGTGGTGTTGTCGGGGAAATCATCGTCCTTTCCTTGG
CTGCTCGCCTGTGTTGCCACCTGGATTCTGCGCGGGACGTCCTTCTGCTACGTCCCTTCGGCCCTCAATC
CAGCGGACCTTCCTTCCCGCGGCCTGCTGCCGGCTCTGCGGCCTCTTCCGCGTCTTCGCCTTCGCCCTCA
GACGAGTCGGATCTCCCTTTGGGCCGCCTCCCCGCGTCGACTTTAAGACCAATGACTTACAAGGCAGCTG
TAGATCTTAGCCACTTTTTAAAAGAAAAGGGGGGACTGGAAGGGCTAATTCACTCCCAACGAAGACAAGA
TCTGCTTTTTGCTTGTACTGGGTCTCTCTGGTTAGACCAGATCTGAGCCTGGGAGCTCTCTGGCTAACTA
GGGAACCCACTGCTTAAGCCTCAATAAAGCTTGCCTTGAGTGCTTCAAGTAGTGTGTGCCCGTCTGTTGT
GTGACTCTGGTAACTAGAGATCCCTCAGACCCTTTTAGTCAGTGTGGAAAATCTCTAGCAGTACGTATAG
TAGTTCATGTCATCTTATTATTCAGTATTTATAACTTGCAAAGAAATGAATATCAGAGAGTGAGAGGAAC
TTGTTTATTGCAGCTTATAATGGTTACAAATAAAGCAATAGCATCACAAATTTCACAAATAAAGCATTTT
TTTCACTGCATTCTAGTTGTGGTTTGTCCAAACTCATCAATGTATCTTATCATGTCTGGCTCTAGCTATC
CCGCCCCTAACTCCGCCCATCCCGCCCCTAACTCCGCCCAGTTCCGCCCATTCTCCGCCCCATGGCTGAC
TAATTTTTTTTATTTATGCAGAGGCCGAGGCCGCCTCGGCCTCTGAGCTATTCCAGAAGTAGTGAGGAGG
CTTTTTTGGAGGCCTAGGGACGTACCCAATTCGCCCTATAGTGAGTCGTATTACGCGCGCTCACTGGCCG
TCGTTTTACAACGTCGTGACTGGGAAAACCCTGGCGTTACCCAACTTAATCGCCTTGCAGCACATCCCCC
TTTCGCCAGCTGGCGTAATAGCGAAGAGGCCCGCACCGATCGCCCTTCCCAACAGTTGCGCAGCCTGAAT
GGCGAATGGG
[124 nt withheld, positions 8201-8324]
C
[91 nt withheld, positions 8326-8416]
A
[49 nt withheld, positions 8418-8466]
CCTTTGACGTTGGAGTCCACGTTCTTT
[37 nt withheld, positions 8494-8530]
ACCCTATCTCGGTCTATTCTTTTGATTTATAAGGGATTTTGCCGATTTCGGCCTATTGGTTAAAAAATGA
GCTGATTTAACAAAAATTTAACGCGAATTTTAACAAAATATTAACGCTTACAATTTAGGTGGCACTTTTC
GGGGAAATGTGCGCGGAACCCCTATTTGTTTATTTTTCTAAATACATTCAAATATGTATCCGCTCATGAG
ACAATAACCCTGATAAATGCTTCAATAATATTGAAAAAGGAAGAGTATGAGTATTCAACATTTCCGTGTC
GCCCTTATTCCCTTTTTTGCGGCATTTTGCCTTCCTGTTTTTGCTCACCCAGAAACGCTGGTGAAAGTAA
AAGATGCTGAAGATCAGTTGGGTGCACGAGTGGGTTACATCGAACTGGATCTCAACAGCGGTAAGATCCT
TGAGAGTTTTCGCCCCGAAGAACGTTTTCCAATGATGAGCACTTTTAAAGTTCTGCTATGTGGCGCGGTA
TTATCCCGTATTGACGCCGGGCAAGAGCAACTCGGTCGCCGCATACACTATTCTCAGAATGACTTGGTTG
AGTACTCACCAGTCACAGAAAAGCATCTTACGGATGGCATGACAGTAAGAGAATTATGCAGTGCTGCCAT
AACCATGAGTGATAACACTGCGGCCAACTTACTTCTGACAACGATCGGAGGACCGAAGGAGCTAACCGCT
TTTTTGCACAACATGGGGGATCATGTAACTCGCCTTGATCGTTGGGAACCGGAGCTGAATGAAGCCATAC
CAAACGACGAGCGTGACACCACGATGCCTGTAGCAATGGCAACAACGTTGCGCAAACTATTAACTGGCGA
ACTACTTACTCTAGCTTCCCGGCAACAATTAATAGACTGGATGGAGGCGGATAAAGTTGCAGGACCACTT
CTGCGCTCGGCCCTTCCGGCTGGCTGGTTTATTGCTGATAAATCTGGAGCCGGTGAGCGTGGGTCTCGCG
GTATCATTGCAGCACTGGGGCCAGATGGTAAGCCCTCCCGTATCGTAGTTATCTACACGACGGGGAGTCA
GGCAACTATGGATGAACGAAATAGACAGATCGCTGAGATAGGTGCCTCACTGATTAAGCATTGGTAACTG
TCAGACCAAGTTTACTCATATATACTTTAGATTGATTTAAAACTTCATTTTTAATTTAAAAGGATCTAGG
TGAAGATCCTTTTTGATAATCTCATGACCAAAATCCCTTAACGTGAGTTTTCGTTCCACTGAGCGTCAGA
CCCCGTAGAAAAGATCAAAGGATCTTCTTGAGATCCTTTTTTTCTGCGCGTAATCTGCTGCTTGCAAACA
AAAAAACCACCGCTACCAGCGGTGGTTTGTTTGCCGGATCAAGAGCTACCAACTCTTTTTCCGAAGGTAA
CTGGCTTCAGCAGAGCGCAGATACCAAATACTGTTCTTCTAGTGTAGCCGTAGTTAGGCCACCACTTCAA
GAACTCTGTAGCACCGCCTACATACCTCGCTCTGCTAATCCTGTTACCAGTGGCTGCTGCCAGTGGCGAT
AAGTCGTGTCTTACCGGGTTGGACTCAAGACGATAGTTACCGGATAAGGCGCAGCGGTCGGGCTGAACGG
GGGGTTCGTGCACACAGCCCAGCTTGGAGCGAACGACCTACACCGAACTGAGATACCTACAGCGTGAGCT
ATGAGAAAGCGCCACGCTTCCCGAAGGGAGAAAGGCGGACAGGTATCCGGTAAGCGGCAGGGTCGGAACA
GGAGAGCGCACGAGGGAGCTTCCAGGGGGAAACGCCTGGTATCTTTATAGTCCTGTCGGGTTTCGCCACC
TCTGACTTGAGCGTCGATTTTTGTGATGCTCGTCAGGGGGGCGGAGCCTATGGAAAAACGCCAGCAACGC
GGCCTTTTTACGGTTCCTGGCCTTTTGCTGGCCTTTTGCTCACATGTTCTTTCCTGCGTTATCCCCTGAT
TCTGTGGATAACCGTATTACCGCCTTTGAGTGAGCTGATACCGCTCGCCGCAGCCGAACGACCGAGCGCA
GCGAGTCAGTGAGCGAGGAAGCGGAAGAGCGCCCAATACGCAAACCGCCTCTCCCCGCGCGTTGGCCGAT
TCATTAATGCAGCTGGCACGACAGGTTTCCCGACTGGAAAGCGGGCAGTGAGCGCAACGCAATTAATGTG
AGTTAGCTCACTCATTAGGCACCCCAGGCTTTACACTTTATGCTTCCGGCTCGTATGTTGTGTGGAATTG
TGAGCGGATAACAATTTCACACAGGAAACAGCTATGACCATGATTACGCCAAGCGCGCAATTAACCCTCA
CTAAAGGGAACAAAAGCTGGAGCTGCAAGC
Features (pLannotate 1.2.2; 31 found; start..end, strand, type, name):
      5..231     +  promoter       RSV promoter: Rous sarcoma virus enhancer/promoter
    232..412     +  LTR            5' LTR (truncated): truncated 5' long terminal repeat (LTR) from HIV-1
    459..584     +  misc_feature   HIV-1 Ψ: packaging signal of human immunodeficiency virus type 1
    568..931     +  CDS            HIV-1 gag (fragment): gag protein from human immunodeficiency virus 1; gag
   1077..1310    +  misc_feature   RRE: The Rev response element (RRE) of HIV-1 allows for Rev-dependent mRNA export from the nucleus to the cytoplasm.
   1687..1713    +  CDS            Rev (fragment): human immunodeficiency virus 1 (HIV-1) Rev protein; rev; enhances nuclear export of unspliced and incompletely spliced viral mRNAs
   1720..1743    +  promoter       SV40 promoter (fragment): SV40 early promoter
   1744..1815    +  promoter       SV40 promoter (fragment): SV40 enhancer and early promoter
   1839..1974    +  rep_origin     SV40 ori: SV40 origin of replication
   2020..2616    +  CDS            PuroR (fragment): puromycin N-acetyltransferase; pac from Streptomyces; confers resistance to puromycin
   2665..2782    +  misc_feature   cPPT/CTS: central polypurine tract and central termination sequence of HIV-1
   2847..2913    +  CDS            small t antigen (fragment): SV40 (simian virus 40) small t antigen
   2920..4098    +  promoter       EF-1α promoter: strong constitutive promoter for human elongation factor EF-1α
   4097..4630    +  CDS            ZNF701 (fragment): ZN701_HUMAN - Experimental evidence at protein level: Swiss-Prot protein existence level 1. May be involved in transcriptional regulation. From Homo sapiens (Human).
   6632..6685    +  promoter       U6 promoter (fragment): RNA polymerase III promoter for human U6 snRNA
   6727..7315    +  misc_feature   WPRE: woodchuck hepatitis virus posttranscriptional regulatory element
   7366..7385    +  misc_feature   cPPT/CTS (fragment): central polypurine tract and central termination sequence of HIV-1
   7387..7620    +  LTR            3' LTR (ΔU3): self-inactivating 3' long terminal repeat (LTR) from HIV-1
   7698..7819    +  polyA_signal   SV40 poly(A) signal: SV40 polyadenylation signal
   7859..7994    +  rep_origin     SV40 ori: SV40 origin of replication
   8015..8033    -  promoter       T7 promoter: promoter for bacteriophage T7 RNA polymerase
   8041..8196    +  CDS            lacZα (fragment): LacZα fragment of β-galactosidase; lacZ fragment
   8201..8629    +  rep_origin     f1 ori (sequence partly withheld): f1 bacteriophage origin of replication; arrow indicates direction of (+) strand synthesis
   8682..8786    +  promoter       AmpR promoter: bla
   8787..9647    +  CDS            AmpR: β-lactamase; bla; confers resistance to ampicillin, carbenicillin, and related antibiotics
   9818..10406   +  rep_origin     ori: high-copy-number ColE1/pMB1/pBR322/pUC origin of replication
  10589..10681   +  CDS            lacI (fragment): lac repressor; lacI; The lac repressor binds to the lac operator to inhibit transcription in E. coli. This inhibition can be relieved by adding lactose or isopropyl-β-D-thiogalactopyranoside (IPTG).
  10694..10715   +  protein_bind   CAP binding site: CAP binding activates transcription in the presence of cAMP. E. coli catabolite activator protein
  10730..10760   +  promoter       lac promoter: promoter for the E. coli lac operon
  10764..10786   +  protein_bind   lac operator (fragment): The lac repressor binds to the lac operator to inhibit transcription in E. coli. This inhibition can be relieved by adding lactose or isopropyl-β-D-thiogalactopyranoside (IPTG). lac repressor encoded by lacI
  10829..10847   +  promoter       T3 promoter: promoter for bacteriophage T3 RNA polymerase
