[The description below was written by a language model from this plasmid's Addgene catalogue record and pLannotate feature annotations shown in this document.]
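Description:
TFORF1129 is a third-generation-style, self-inactivating lentiviral expression plasmid built on the pLX_TRC317 backbone. It carries the human zinc-finger transcription factor ZNF808 as one member of a barcoded transcription factor ORF collection. In bacteria it is maintained through a high-copy ColE1/pUC origin with ampicillin selection (AmpR under its own bla promoter). An f1 origin and remnants of a lac/lacZα cloning region flanked by T7 and T3 promoters are also present. The depositor notes that the plasmid can recombine, as is common for LTR-containing vectors.

The viral genome is transcribed from an RSV promoter fused to a truncated HIV-1 5' LTR, followed by the Ψ packaging signal with a gag fragment, the RRE for Rev-dependent nuclear export, and a cPPT/CTS element. It ends in a ΔU3 3' LTR that inactivates LTR promoter activity after integration, with an SV40 poly(A) signal downstream. Within this unit, an SV40 early promoter/origin drives puromycin N-acetyltransferase for selection of transduced mammalian cells. A separate EF-1α promoter drives the ZNF808 ORF, and a WPRE downstream enhances transcript expression. The automated annotation labels the start of the ORF as a ZNF701 fragment, most likely because of homology among related zinc-finger proteins, and leaves the rest of the insert unannotated. The unique 24-bp barcode described in the catalogue entry is also not annotated, so its position is not given in the record.

The construct is intended for lentiviral overexpression of ZNF808, either individually or in pooled screens. In pooled screens, the barcode identifies which transcription factor each cell received, for example in directed differentiation studies.
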