Addgene plasmid #144079: TFORF1129
Purpose: Lentiviral vector for overexpressing transcription factor ORFs with unique 24-bp barcodes. Barcodes facilitate identification of transcription factors in pooled screens.
Depositing lab: Feng Zhang. Depositing organization: Broad Institute. Publication: A transcription factor atlas of directed differentiation. Joung J, Ma S, Tay T, Geiger-Schuller KR, Kirchgatterer PC, Verdine VK, Guo B, Arias-Garcia MA, Allen WE, Singh A, Kuksenko O, Abudayyeh OO, Gootenberg JS, Fu Z, Macrae RK, Buenrostro JD, Regev A, Zhang F. Cell. 2023 Jan 5;186(1):209-229.e26. doi: 10.1016/j.cell.2022.11.026. PubMed 36608654.
Backbone
  Vector backbone: pLX_TRC317
  Backbone manufacturer: Broad Institute Genetic Perturbation Platform
  Backbone size w/o insert (bp): 8264
  Vector type: Mammalian Expression, Lentiviral
  Selectable markers: Puromycin
Growth in bacteria
  Bacterial resistance: Ampicillin, 100 μg/mL
  Growth temperature: 37°C
  Growth strain: NEB Stable
  Copy number: High Copy
Gene/Insert
  Gene/Insert name: ZNF808
  Species: H. sapiens (human)
  Insert size (bp): 2606
  Entrez Gene: ZNF808
  Promoter: EF1a
  Cloning method: Unknown
  Sequencing primers: 5′ GGGTGGAGACTGAAGTTAGGCCAG; 3′ CACATAGCGTAAAAGGAGCAACATAG
Terms and licenses: Academic/Nonprofit Terms; Industry Terms: Not Available to Industry
Depositor comments: XM_005258909,ENST00000487863 . The transcription factor ORF portion of this plasmid was synthesized by Genewiz. Please test multiple small colonies in case of plasmid recombination. To make this collection available in a timely manner, a portion of this collection was not fully sequenced by Addgene. If an Addgene verified full plasmid sequence is not available, please contact us prior to placing an order to request the full sequence.
How to cite: TFORF1129 was a gift from Feng Zhang (Addgene plasmid # 144079 ; http://n2t.net/addgene:144079 ; RRID:Addgene_144079)
