>Addgene plasmid #144079 | TFORF1129 | depositor partial sequence | sequence record 284361 | Insert
ACCGCCACCATGATGAAGGAGGTCTTGTCAACAGGGCAAGGCAATAGAGAAGTGATCCACACAGGGACAT
TGCAAAGACATCAAAGTTATCACATTGGAGACTTTTGCTTCCAGGAAATTGAGAAAGAAATTCATAACAT
TGAGTTTCAGTGTCAAGAAGATGAAAGAAATGGCCATGAAGCACCCACGACAAAAATAAAAAAGTTGACT
GGTAGCACAGACCAACATGATCACAGGCATGCTGGAAACAAGCCTATTAAAGATCAGCTTGGATCAAGCT
TTTATTCACATCTGCCTGAACTCCACATATTTCAGATCAAAGGTGAAATTGCTAATCAACTTGAGAAGTC
TACCAGTGATGCTTCCTCAGTTTCAACATCCCAAAGAATTTCCTGTAGGCCCCAAATCCATATTTCTAAT
AACTATGGGAATAATCCCCTGAATTCTTCATTACTCCCACAAAAACAGGAAGTACACATGAGAGAAAAAT
CTTTCCCATGTAATGAGAGTGGCAAAGCCTTTAATTGTAGCTCACTCTTAAGGAAACACCAGATACCCCA
TTTAGGAGACAAACAATATAAATGTGATGTATGTGGCAAGCTCTTTAATCACAAGCAATACCTTGCATGC
CATCGTAGATGTCACACTGGAGAGAAACCTTACAAGTGTAAAGAGTGTGGAAAGTCCTTCAGTTACAAGT
CATCCCTTACATGCCATCATAGACTTCATACTGGAGTAAAACCTTACAAGTGTAATGAGTGTGGCAAGGT
CTTTCGTCAAAATTCAGCCCTTGTAATTCATAAGGCAATTCATACTGGAGAGAAACCTTACAAGTGTAAT
GAATGTGGCAAGGCTTTTAATCAACAATCACACCTTTCACGCCATCAAAGACTTCATACTGGAGTGAAAC
CTTACAAATGTAAGATTTGTGAGAAGGCTTTTGCGTGTCATTCCTATCTGGCAAACCATACTAGAATTCA
TAGTGGAGAGAAAACATACAAGTGTAATGAGTGTGGTAAGGCTTTTAATCATCAATCAAGCCTTGCACGT
CATCATATACTTCATACTGGAGAGAAACCTTACAAATGTGAAGAATGTGACAAAGTTTTCAGTCAGAAAT
CAACCCTTGAGAGACATAAGAGAATTCATACTGGAGAGAAACCATACAAATGTAAGGTTTGTGATACAGC
TTTCACGTGTAATTCACAGCTGGCACGACATAGAAGAATTCACACTGGAGAGAAAACTTACAAGTGTAAT
GAGTGTCGCAAGACCTTCAGCCGCAGGTCATCCCTTCTATGCCATCGTAGACTTCATAGTGGTGAAAAAC
CTTACAAGTGTAATCAGTGTGGCAATACCTTCCGTCACCGGGCATCCCTTGTATACCATCGTAGACTTCA
CACTCTAGAGAAATCTTACAAATGTACGGTTTGTAACAAGGTTTTCATGCGTAATTCAGTCCTGGCTGTA
CATACTAGAATTCACACTGCAAAGAAACCTTACAAGTGTAATGAATGTGGGAAAGCTTTTAATCAACAAT
CACATCTTTCACGTCATCGTAGACTTCATACTGGAGAGAAACCTTACAAATGTGAAGCATGTGACAAAGT
TTTTGGTCAGAAATCAGCTCTTGAGTCACATAAGAGAATTCATACTGGAGAGAAACCATACAGATGTCAG
GTTTGTGACACAGCTTTCACGTGGAATTCACAGCTGGCACGACATACAAGAATTCACACTGGAGAAAAAA
CTTACAAGTGTAATGAGTGTGGGAAGACCTTCAGTTACAAGTCATCACTTGTATGGCATCGTAGACTTCA
TGGTGGAGAGAAATCTTACAAATGTAAGGTTTGTGACAAGGCTTTCGTGTGTCGTTCCTATGTGGCAAAA
CATACTAGAATTCACAGTGGAATGAAACCTTACAAGTGTAATGAGTGCAGCAAGACCTTCAGTAACAGGT
CATCCCTTGTATGCCATCGTAGAATTCATAGTGGTGAGAAACCTTACAAGTGTAGTGAGTGCAGCAAGAC
GTTCAGTCAGAAGGCAACCCTTCTATGCCATCGTAGACTTCATAGTGGTGAGAAACCTTACAAGTGTAAC
GACTGTGGCAATACCTTCCGTCACTGGTCATCCCTTGTATACCATCGTAGACTTCATACTGGAGAGAAAT
CTTACAAATGTACGGTTTGTGACAAGGCTTTCGTGCGTAATTCATACCTGGCAAGACATATTAGAATTCA
CACTGCAGAGAAACCTTACAAGTGTAATGAATGTGGAAAGGCTTTTAATGAACAATCACACCTTTCACGT
CATCATAGAATTCATACTGGAGAGAAACCTTACAAATGTGAAGCATGTGACAAAGTTTTCAGTCGCAAAT
CACACCTTAAAAGACATAGGATAATTCATACTGGAGAGAAACCTTACAAGTGTAATGAGTGTGGCAAAGC
CTTTAGTGACCGGTCAACACTTATTCACCATCAGGCAATTCATGGTATAGGGAAATTTGATTAGTAATGA
ACTAGTCCGTAACTTGAAAGTATTTCGATTTCTTGGCTTTATATATCTTGTGGAAAGGACGAACACAAGA
ACTAAAGGGTAGGAAG
