>Addgene plasmid #144079 | TFORF1129 | depositor partial sequence | sequence record 284362 | Barcode
ACACAAGAACTAAAGGGTAGGAAG
